Addgene plasmid #44850: pFA6a-link-yomWasabi-SpHis5
Purpose: Yeast tagging vector to create gene fusion with yeast optimized mWasabi with SpHis5 selection
Depositing lab: Wendell Lim & Kurt Thorn. Depositing organization: University of California, San Francisco (UCSF). Publication: Improved Blue, Green, and Red Fluorescent Protein Tagging Vectors for S. cerevisiae. Lee S, Lim WA, Thorn KS. PLoS One. 2013 Jul 2;8(7):e67902. doi: 10.1371/journal.pone.0067902. Print 2013. PubMed 23844123.
Backbone
  Vector backbone: pFA6a
  Vector type: Yeast Expression
  Selectable markers: HIS3
Growth in bacteria
  Bacterial resistance: Ampicillin, 100 μg/mL
  Growth temperature: 37°C
  Growth strain: DH5alpha
  Copy number: Unknown
Gene/Insert
  Gene/Insert name: yomWasabi (alt name: Yeast Optimized mWasabi)
  Species: Synthetic
Terms and licenses: Academic/Nonprofit Terms; Industry Terms: Not Available to Industry
Depositor comments: This vector is derived from the sequences published in “Optimized cassettes for fluorescent protein tagging in Saccharomyces cerevisiae.” Sheff MA, Thorn KS. Yeast. 2004 Jun;21(8):661-70. These plasmids were generated with funding from an NIGMS Systems Biology Center grant, number P50 GM081879. Please acknowledge this grant if you use these plasmids.
How to cite: pFA6a-link-yomWasabi-SpHis5 was a gift from Wendell Lim & Kurt Thorn (Addgene plasmid # 44850 ; http://n2t.net/addgene:44850 ; RRID:Addgene_44850)
