[The description below was written by a language model from this plasmid's Addgene catalogue record and pLannotate feature annotations shown in this document.]
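Description:
pFA6a-link-yomWasabi-SpHis5 is a yeast tagging vector built on the pFA6a backbone, intended as a template module for creating fusions between a chromosomal gene of Saccharomyces cerevisiae and a yeast codon-optimized version of the green fluorescent protein mWasabi. It has no annotated yeast origin of replication or centromere, consistent with a plasmid that is maintained only in E. coli and serves as a source of a tagging cassette rather than as an episomal expression vector. In bacteria it replicates from a high-copy ColE1/pUC-type origin and is selected with ampicillin through the β-lactamase gene and its native promoter. Small fragments of lacI, rop and the pBR322 bom region are backbone remnants with no evident function, and SP6 and T7 promoters flank the cassette region.

The payload reads across the numbering origin of the circular map: the synthetic yomWasabi coding sequence is followed directly by the S. cerevisiae ADH1 terminator, then by a selection marker consisting of the Schizosaccharomyces pombe his5 gene driven by the Ashbya gossypii TEF promoter and closed by the TEF terminator. S. pombe his5 encodes imidazoleglycerol-phosphate dehydratase and complements S. cerevisiae his3 mutations, allowing selection for histidine prototrophy, while its heterologous sequence limits unwanted recombination with the native HIS3 locus. No promoter is annotated upstream of yomWasabi, which fits a design in which the fluorescent protein is expressed from the promoter of the tagged gene. The "link" in the name suggests a linker preceding the fluorescent protein, although the feature table does not annotate one. The depositors note that the vector derives from an earlier series of optimized fluorescent protein tagging cassettes for budding yeast.
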