Features (pLannotate 1.2.2; 13 found; start..end, strand, type, name):
     18..205     +  terminator     ADH1 terminator: S. cerevisiae ADH1; transcription terminator for the S. cerevisiae alcohol dehydrogenase 1 (ADH1) gene
    280..623     +  promoter       TEF promoter: Ashbya gossypii TEF promoter
    624..1277    +  CDS            S. pombe his5: imidazoleglycerol-phosphate dehydratase, required for histidine biosynthesis; Schizosaccharomyces pombe his5; yeast auxotrophic marker; corresponds to S. cerevisiae HIS3
   1283..1480    +  terminator     TEF terminator: Ashbya gossypii TEF terminator
   1585..1603    -  promoter       T7 promoter: promoter for bacteriophage T7 RNA polymerase
   1625..1678    -  CDS            lacI (fragment): lac repressor; lacI; The lac repressor binds to the lac operator to inhibit transcription in E. coli. This inhibition can be relieved by adding lactose or isopropyl-β-D-thiogalactopyranoside (IPTG).
   1861..2449    -  rep_origin     ori: high-copy-number ColE1/pMB1/pBR322/pUC origin of replication
   2620..3480    -  CDS            AmpR: β-lactamase; bla; confers resistance to ampicillin, carbenicillin, and related antibiotics
   3481..3585    -  promoter       AmpR promoter: bla
   3680..3715    +  CDS            rop (fragment): Rop protein, which maintains plasmids at low copy number; rop
   3817..3868    +  misc_feature   bom (fragment): basis of mobility region from pBR322
   3931..3949    +  promoter       SP6 promoter: promoter for bacteriophage SP6 RNA polymerase
   4019..4726    +  CDS            mWasabi: mWasabi is a basic (constitutively fluorescent) green fluorescent protein published in 2008, derived from Clavularia sp.. It has high acid sensitivity.
>Addgene plasmid #44850 | pFA6a-link-yomWasabi-SpHis5 | depositor full sequence | sequence record 62036 | pFA6a-link-yomWasabi-SpHis5 sequence 4732 bps
GCGCCACTTCTAAATAAGCGAATTTCTTATGATTTATGATTTTTATTATTAAATAAGTTATAAAAAAAAT
AAGTGTATACAAATTTTAAAGTGACTCTTAGGTTTTAAAACGAAAATTCTTATTCTTGAGTAACTCTTTC
CTGTAGGTCAGGTTGCTTTCTCAGGTATAGTATGAGGTCGCTCTTATTGACCACACCTCTACCGGCAGAT
CCGCTAGGGATAACAGGGTAATATAGATCTGTTTAGCTTGCCTCGTCCCCGCCGGGTCACCCGGCCAGCG
ACATGGAGGCCCAGAATACCCTCCTTGACAGTCTTGACGTGCGCAGCTCAGGGGCATGATGTGACTGTCG
CCCGTACATTTAGCCCATACATCCCCATGTATAATCATTTGCATCCATACATTTTGATGGCCGCACGGCG
CGAAGCAAAAATTACGGCTCCTCGCTGCAGACCTGCGAGCAGGGAAACGCTCCCCTCACAGACGCGTTGA
ATTGTCCCCACGCCGCGCCCCTGTAGAGAAATATAAAAGGTTAGGATTTGCCACTGAGGTTCTTCTTTCA
TATACTTCCTTTTAAAATCTTGCTAGGATACAGTTCTCACATCACATCCGAACATAAACAACCATGGGTA
GGAGGGCTTTTGTAGAAAGAAATACGAACGAAACGAAAATCAGCGTTGCCATCGCTTTGGACAAAGCTCC
CTTACCTGAAGAGTCGAATTTTATTGATGAACTTATAACTTCCAAGCATGCAAACCAAAAGGGAGAACAA
GTAATCCAAGTAGACACGGGAATTGGATTCTTGGATCACATGTATCATGCACTGGCTAAACATGCAGGCT
GGAGCTTACGACTTTACTCAAGAGGTGATTTAATCATCGATGATCATCACACTGCAGAAGATACTGCTAT
TGCACTTGGTATTGCATTCAAGCAGGCTATGGGTAACTTTGCCGGCGTTAAAAGATTTGGACATGCTTAT
TGTCCACTTGACGAAGCTCTTTCTAGAAGCGTAGTTGACTTGTCGGGACGGCCCTATGCTGTTATCGATT
TGGGATTAAAGCGTGAAAAGGTTGGGGAATTGTCCTGTGAAATGATCCCTCACTTACTATATTCCTTTTC
GGTAGCAGCTGGAATTACTTTGCATGTTACCTGCTTATATGGTAGTAATGACCATCATCGTGCTGAAAGC
GCTTTTAAATCTCTGGCTGTTGCCATGCGCGCGGCTACTAGTCTTACTGGAAGTTCTGAAGTCCCAAGCA
CGAAGGGAGTGTTGTAAAGAGTACTGACAATAAAAAGATTCTTGTTTTCAAGAACTTGTCATTTGTATAG
TTTTTTTATATTGTAGTTGTTCTATTTTAATCAAATGTTAGCGTGATTTATATTTTTTTTCGCCTCGACA
TCATCTGCCCAGATGCGAAGTTAAGTGCGCAGAAAGTAATATCATGCGTCAATCGTATGTGAATGCTGGT
CGCTATACTGCTGTCGATTCGATACTAACGCCGCCATCCAGTTTAAACGAGCTCGAATTCATCGATGATA
TCAGATCCACTAGTGGCCTATGCGGCCGCGGATCTGCCGGTCTCCCTATAGTGAGTCGTATTAATTTCGA
TAAGCCAGGTTAACCTGCATTAATGAATCGGCCAACGCGCGGGGAGAGGCGGTTTGCGTATTGGGCGCTC
TTCCGCTTCCTCGCTCACTGACTCGCTGCGCTCGGTCGTTCGGCTGCGGCGAGCGGTATCAGCTCACTCA
AAGGCGGTAATACGGTTATCCACAGAATCAGGGGATAACGCAGGAAAGAACATGTGAGCAAAAGGCCAGC
AAAAGGCCAGGAACCGTAAAAAGGCCGCGTTGCTGGCGTTTTTCCATAGGCTCCGCCCCCCTGACGAGCA
TCACAAAAATCGACGCTCAAGTCAGAGGTGGCGAAACCCGACAGGACTATAAAGATACCAGGCGTTTCCC
CCTGGAAGCTCCCTCGTGCGCTCTCCTGTTCCGACCCTGCCGCTTACCGGATACCTGTCCGCCTTTCTCC
CTTCGGGAAGCGTGGCGCTTTCTCAATGCTCACGCTGTAGGTATCTCAGTTCGGTGTAGGTCGTTCGCTC
CAAGCTGGGCTGTGTGCACGAACCCCCCGTTCAGCCCGACCGCTGCGCCTTATCCGGTAACTATCGTCTT
GAGTCCAACCCGGTAAGACACGACTTATCGCCACTGGCAGCAGCCACTGGTAACAGGATTAGCAGAGCGA
GGTATGTAGGCGGTGCTACAGAGTTCTTGAAGTGGTGGCCTAACTACGGCTACACTAGAAGGACAGTATT
TGGTATCTGCGCTCTGCTGAAGCCAGTTACCTTCGGAAAAAGAGTTGGTAGCTCTTGATCCGGCAAACAA
ACCACCGCTGGTAGCGGTGGTTTTTTTGTTTGCAAGCAGCAGATTACGCGCAGAAAAAAAGGATCTCAAG
AAGATCCTTTGATCTTTTCTACGGGGTCTGACGCTCAGTGGAACGAAAACTCACGTTAAGGGATTTTGGT
CATGAGATTATCAAAAAGGATCTTCACCTAGATCCTTTTAAATTAAAAATGAAGTTTTAAATCAATCTAA
AGTATATATGAGTAAACTTGGTCTGACAGTTACCAATGCTTAATCAGTGAGGCACCTATCTCAGCGATCT
GTCTATTTCGTTCATCCATAGTTGCCTGACTCCCCGTCGTGTAGATAACTACGATACGGGAGGGCTTACC
ATCTGGCCCCAGTGCTGCAATGATACCGCGAGACCCACGCTCACCGGCTCCAGATTTATCAGCAATAAAC
CAGCCAGCCGGAAGGGCCGAGCGCAGAAGTGGTCCTGCAACTTTATCCGCCTCCATCCAGTCTATTAATT
GTTGCCGGGAAGCTAGAGTAAGTAGTTCGCCAGTTAATAGTTTGCGCAACGTTGTTGCCATTGCTACAGG
CATCGTGGTGTCACGCTCGTCGTTTGGTATGGCTTCATTCAGCTCCGGTTCCCAACGATCAAGGCGAGTT
ACATGATCCCCCATGTTGTGCAAAAAAGCGGTTAGCTCCTTCGGTCCTCCGATCGTTGTCAGAAGTAAGT
TGGCCGCAGTGTTATCACTCATGGTTATGGCAGCACTGCATAATTCTCTTACTGTCATGCCATCCGTAAG
ATGCTTTTCTGTGACTGGTGAGTACTCAACCAAGTCATTCTGAGAATAGTGTATGCGGCGACCGAGTTGC
TCTTGCCCGGCGTCAATACGGGATAATACCGCGCCACATAGCAGAACTTTAAAAGTGCTCATCATTGGAA
AACGTTCTTCGGGGCGAAAACTCTCAAGGATCTTACCGCTGTTGAGATCCAGTTCGATGTAACCCACTCG
TGCACCCAACTGATCTTCAGCATCTTTTACTTTCACCAGCGTTTCTGGGTGAGCAAAAACAGGAAGGCAA
AATGCCGCAAAAAAGGGAATAAGGGCGACACGGAAATGTTGAATACTCATACTCTTCCTTTTTCAATATT
ATTGAAGCATTTATCAGGGTTATTGTCTCATGAGCGGATACATATTTGAATGTATTTAGAAAAATAAACA
AATAGGGGTTCCGCGCACATTTCCCCGAAAAGTGCCACCTGACGTCTAAGAAACCATTATTATCATGACA
TTAACCTATAAAAATAGGCGTATCACGAGGCCCTTTCGTCTCGCGCGTTTCGGTGATGACGGTGAAAACC
TCTGACACATGCAGCTCCCGGAGACGGTCACAGCTTGTCTGTAAGCGGATGCCGGGAGCAGACAAGCCCG
TCAGGGCGCGTCAGCGGGTGTTGGCGGGTGTCGGGGCTGGCTTAACTATGCGGCATCAGAGCAGATTGTA
CTGAGAGTGCACCATATGGACATATTGTCGTTAGAACGCGGCTACAATTAATACATAACCTTATGTATCA
TACACATACGATTTAGGTGACACTATAGAACGCGGCCGCCAGCTGAAGCTTCGTACGCTGCAGGTCGACG
GATCGGTGACGGTGCTGGTTTAATTAACATGGTAAGTAAAGGTGAAGAGACAACTATGGGGGTAATCAAA
CCAGACATGAAGATCAAACTGAAAATGGAAGGTAACGTTAATGGCCACGCGTTTGTTATTGAAGGTGAAG
GAGAGGGGAAACCTTACGACGGAACCAACACTATCAATTTGGAGGTTAAGGAAGGTGCACCATTACCATT
CAGCTATGACATCTTAACAACTGCATTTTCATACGGCAACAGAGCTTTTACCAAGTACCCTGACGATATA
CCAAATTACTTCAAACAATCCTTTCCTGAAGGTTATTCATGGGAGAGAACAATGACGTTTGAAGATAAGG
GCATTGTCAAGGTCAAATCTGACATTTCTATGGAAGAGGATTCATTCATCTACGAGATTCACCTCAAGGG
CGAAAACTTCCCACCAAATGGTCCAGTGATGCAAAAGGAAACTACTGGATGGGATGCTTCTACAGAAAGG
ATGTACGTGAGAGATGGAGTCTTAAAAGGTGATGTTAAAATGAAGTTGCTACTTGAAGGTGGTGGCCATC
ATAGAGTTGATTTCAAAACAATCTACAGAGCCAAAAAGGCTGTAAAACTTCCTGATTATCATTTTGTGGA
TCATCGTATAGAAATTCTAAACCACGACAAAGATTACAATAAGGTCACTGTTTATGAAATAGCAGTTGCC
AGAAATTCTACAGATGGAATGGATGAATTGTACAAATAAGGC
