>Addgene plasmid #44850 | pFA6a-link-yomWasabi-SpHis5 | addgene partial sequence | sequence record 63748 | Sp6 5'-ATTTAGGTGACACTATAG-3'
GTCGACGGATCGGTGACGGTGCTGGTTTAATTAACATGGTAAGTAAAGGTGAAGAGACAACTATGGGGGT
AATCAAACCAGACATGAAGATCAAACTGAAAATGGAAGGTAACGTTAATGGCCACGCGTTTGTTATTGAA
GGTGAAGGAGAGGGGAAACCTTACGACGGAACCAACACTATCAATTTGGAGGTTAAGGAAGGTGCACCAT
TACCATTCAGCTATGACATCTTAACAACTGCATTTTCATACGGCAACAGAGCTTTTACCAAGTACCCTGA
CGATATACCAAATTACTTCAAACAATCCTTTCCTGAAGGTTATTCATGGGAGAGAACAATGACGTTTGAA
GATAAGGGCATTGTCAAGGTCAAATCTGACATTTCTATGGAAGAGGATTCATTCATCTACGAGATTCACC
TCAAGGGCGAAAACTTCCCACCAAATGGTCCAGTGATGCAAAAGGAAACTACTGGATGGGATGCTTCTAC
AGAAAGGATGTACGTGAGAGATGGAGTCTTAAAAGGTGATGTTAAAATGAAGTTGCTACTTGAAGGTGGT
GGCCATCATAGAGTTGATTTCAAAACAATCTACAGAGCCAAAAAGGCTGTAAAACTTCCTGATTATCATT
TTGTGGATCATCGTATAGAAATTCTAAACCACGACAAAGATTACAATAAGGTCACTGTTTATGAAATAGC
AGTTGCCAGAAATTCTACAGATGGAATGGATGAATTGTACAAATAAGGCGCGCCACTTCTAAATAAGCGA
ATTTCTTATGATTTATGATTTTTATTATTAAATAAGTTATAAAAAAAATA
