>Addgene plasmid #44850 | pFA6a-link-yomWasabi-SpHis5 | addgene partial sequence | sequence record 63787 | T7
GGATCTGATATCATCGATGAATTCGAGCTCGTTTAAACTGGATGGCGGCGTTAGTATCGAATCGACAGCA
GTATAGCGACCAGCATTCACATACGATTGACGCATGATATTACTTTCTGCGCACTTAACTTCGCATCTGG
GCAGATGATGTCGAGGCGAAAAAAAATATAAATCACGCTAACATTTGATTAAAATAGAACAACTACAATA
TAAAAAAACTATACAAATGACAAGTTCTTGAAAACAAGAATCTTTTTATTGTCAGTACTCTTTACAACAC
TCCCTTCGTGCTTGGGACTTCAGAACTTCCAGTAAGACTAGTAGCCGCGCGCATGGCAACAGCCAGAGAT
TTAAAAGCGCTTTCAGCACGATGATGGTCATTACTACCATATAAGCAGGTAACATGCAAAGTAATTCCAG
CTGCTACCGAAAAGGAATATAGTAAGTGAGGGATCATTTCACAGGACAATTCCCCAACCTTTTCACGCTT
TAATCCCAAATCGATAACAGCATAGGGCCGTCCCGACAAGTCAACTACGCTTCTAGAAAGAGCTTCGTCA
AGTGGACAATAAGCATGTCCAAATCTTTTAACGCCGGCAAAGTTACTCATAGCCTGCTTGAATGCAATAC
CAAGTGCAATAGCAGTATCTTCTGCAGTGTGATGATCATCGATGATTAAATCACCTCTTGAGTAAAGTCG
TAAGCTCCAGCCTGCATGTTTAGCCAGTGCATGATACATGTGATCCAAGAATCCAATTCCCGTGTCTACT
TGGATTACTTGTTCTCCCT
